>Addgene plasmid #75911 | ILK gRNA (BRDN0001144869) | addgene full sequence | sequence record 184810 | Addgene Assembled Sequence
CCCGGGTGCAAAGATGGATAAAGTTTTAAACAGAGAGGAATCTTTGCAGCTAATGGACCTTCTAGGTCTT
GAAAGGAGTGGGAATTGGCTCCGGTGCCCGTCAGTGGGCAGAGCGCACATCGCCCACAGTCCCCGAGAAG
TTGGGGGGAGGGGTCGGCAATTGATCCGGTGCCTAGAGAAGGTGGCGCGGGGTAAACTGGGAAAGTGATG
TCGTGTACTGGCTCCGCCTTTTTCCCGAGGGTGGGGGAGAACCGTATATAAGTGCAGTAGTCGCCGTGAA
CGTTCTTTTTCGCAACGGGTTTGCCGCCAGAACACAGGTAAGTGCCGTGTGTGGTTCCCGCGGGCCTGGC
CTCTTTACGGGTTATGGCCCTTGCGTGCCTTGAATTACTTCCACCTGGCTGCAGTACGTGATTCTTGATC
CCGAGCTTCGGGTTGGAAGTGGGTGGGAGAGTTCGAGGCCTTGCGCTTAAGGAGCCCCTTCGCCTCGTGC
TTGAGTTGAGGCCTGGCCTGGGCGCTGGGGCCGCCGCGTGCGAATCTGGTGGCACCTTCGCGCCTGTCTC
GCTGCTTTCGATAAGTCTCTAGCCATTTAAAATTTTTGATGACCTGCTGCGACGCTTTTTTTCTGGCAAG
ATAGTCTTGTAAATGCGGGCCAAGATCTGCACACTGGTATTTCGGTTTTTGGGGCCGCGGGCGGCGACGG
GGCCCGTGCGTCCCAGCGCACATGTTCGGCGAGGCGGGGCCTGCGAGCGCGGCCACCGAGAATCGGACGG
GGGTAGTCTCAAGCTGGCCGGCCTGCTCTGGTGCCTGGCCTCGCGCCGCCGTGTATCGCCCCGCCCTGGG
CGGCAAGGCTGGCCCGGTCGGCACCAGTTGCGTGAGCGGAAAGATGGCCGCTTCCCGGCCCTGCTGCAGG
GAGCTCAAAATGGAGGACGCGGCGCTCGGGAGAGCGGGCGGGTGAGTCACCCACACAAAGGAAAAGGGCC
TTTCCGTCCTCAGCCGTCGCTTCATGTGACTCCACGGAGTACCGGGCGCCGTCCAGGCACCTCGATTAGT
TCTCGAGCTTTTGGAGTACGTCGTCTTTAGGTTGGGGGGAGGGGTTTTATGCGATGGAGTTTCCCCACAC
TGAGTGGGTGGAGACTGAAGTTAGGCCAGCTTGGCACTTGATGTAATTCTCCTTGGAATTTGCCCTTTTT
GAGTTTGGATCTTGGTTCATTCTCAAGCCTCAGACAGTGGTTCAAAGTTTTTTTCTTCCATTTCAGGTGT
CGTGACGTACGGCCACCATGACCGAGTACAAGCCCACGGTGCGCCTCGCCACCCGCGACGACGTCCCCAG
GGCCGTACGCACCCTCGCCGCCGCGTTCGCCGACTACCCCGCCACGCGCCACACCGTCGATCCGGACCGC
CACATCGAGCGGGTCACCGAGCTGCAAGAACTCTTCCTCACGCGCGTCGGGCTCGACATCGGCAAGGTGT
GGGTCGCGGACGACGGCGCCGCCGTGGCGGTCTGGACCACGCCGGAGAGCGTCGAAGCGGGGGCGGTGTT
CGCCGAGATCGGCCCGCGCATGGCCGAGTTGAGCGGTTCCCGGCTGGCCGCGCAGCAACAGATGGAAGGC
CTCCTGGCGCCGCACCGGCCCAAGGAGCCCGCGTGGTTCCTGGCCACCGTCGGAGTCTCGCCCGACCACC
AGGGCAAGGGTCTGGGCAGCGCCGTCGTGCTCCCCGGAGTGGAGGCGGCCGAGCGCGCCGGGGTGCCCGC
CTTCCTGGAGACCTCCGCGCCCCGCAACCTCCCCTTCTACGAGCGGCTCGGCTTCACCGTCACCGCCGAC
GTCGAGGTGCCCGAAGGACCGCGCACCTGGTGCATGACCCGCAAGCCCGGTGCCTGAACGCGTTAAGTCG
ACAATCAACCTCTGGATTACAAAATTTGTGAAAGATTGACTGGTATTCTTAACTATGTTGCTCCTTTTAC
GCTATGTGGATACGCTGCTTTAATGCCTTTGTATCATGCTATTGCTTCCCGTATGGCTTTCATTTTCTCC
TCCTTGTATAAATCCTGGTTGCTGTCTCTTTATGAGGAGTTGTGGCCCGTTGTCAGGCAACGTGGCGTGG
TGTGCACTGTGTTTGCTGACGCAACCCCCACTGGTTGGGGCATTGCCACCACCTGTCAGCTCCTTTCCGG
GACTTTCGCTTTCCCCCTCCCTATTGCCACGGCGGAACTCATCGCCGCCTGCCTTGCCCGCTGCTGGACA
GGGGCTCGGCTGTTGGGCACTGACAATTCCGTGGTGTTGTCGGGGAAATCATCGTCCTTTCCTTGGCTGC
TCGCCTGTGTTGCCACCTGGATTCTGCGCGGGACGTCCTTCTGCTACGTCCCTTCGGCCCTCAATCCAGC
GGACCTTCCTTCCCGCGGCCTGCTGCCGGCTCTGCGGCCTCTTCCGCGTCTTCGCCTTCGCCCTCAGACG
AGTCGGATCTCCCTTTGGGCCGCCTCCCCGCGTCGACTTTAAGACCAATGACTTACAAGGCAGCTGTAGA
TCTTAGCCACTTTTTAAAAGAAAAGGGGGGACTGGAAGGGCTAATTCACTCCCAACGAAGACAAGATCTG
CTTTTTGCTTGTACTGGGTCTCTCTGGTTAGACCAGATCTGAGCCTGGGAGCTCTCTGGCTAACTAGGGA
ACCCACTGCTTAAGCCTCAATAAAGCTTGCCTTGAGTGCTTCAAGTAGTGTGTGCCCGTCTGTTGTGTGA
CTCTGGTAACTAGAGATCCCTCAGACCCTTTTAGTCAGTGTGGAAAATCTCTAGCAGTACGTATAGTAGT
TCATGTCATCTTATTATTCAGTATTTATAACTTGCAAAGAAATGAATATCAGAGAGTGAGAGGAACTTGT
TTATTGCAGCTTATAATGGTTACAAATAAAGCAATAGCATCACAAATTTCACAAATAAAGCATTTTTTTC
ACTGCATTCTAGTTGTGGTTTGTCCAAACTCATCAATGTATCTTATCATGTCTGGCTCTAGCTATCCCGC
CCCTAACTCCGCCCATCCCGCCCCTAACTCCGCCCAGTTCCGCCCATTCTCCGCCCCATGGCTGACTAAT
TTTTTTTATTTATGCAGAGGCCGAGGCCGCCTCGGCCTCTGAGCTATTCCAGAAGTAGTGAGGAGGCTTT
TTTGGAGGCCTAGGGACGTACCCAATTCGCCCTATAGTGAGTCGTATTACGCGCGCTCACTGGCCGTCGT
TTTACAACGTCGTGACTGGGAAAACCCTGGCGTTACCCAACTTAATCGCCTTGCAGCACATCCCCCTTTC
GCCAGCTGGCGTAATAGCGAAGAGGCCCGCACCGATCGCCCTTCCCAACAGTTGCGCAGCCTGAATGGCG
AATGGG
[124 nt withheld, positions 3367-3490]
C
[91 nt withheld, positions 3492-3582]
A
[49 nt withheld, positions 3584-3632]
CCTTTGACGTTGGAGTCCACGTTCTTT
[37 nt withheld, positions 3660-3696]
ACCCTATCTCGGTCTATTCTTTTGATTTATAAGGGATTTTGCCGATTTCGGCCTATTGGTTAAAAAATGA
GCTGATTTAACAAAAATTTAACGCGAATTTTAACAAAATATTAACGCTTACAATTTAGGTGGCACTTTTC
GGGGAAATGTGCGCGGAACCCCTATTTGTTTATTTTTCTAAATACATTCAAATATGTATCCGCTCATGAG
ACAATAACCCTGATAAATGCTTCAATAATATTGAAAAAGGAAGAGTATGAGTATTCAACATTTCCGTGTC
GCCCTTATTCCCTTTTTTGCGGCATTTTGCCTTCCTGTTTTTGCTCACCCAGAAACGCTGGTGAAAGTAA
AAGATGCTGAAGATCAGTTGGGTGCACGAGTGGGTTACATCGAACTGGATCTCAACAGCGGTAAGATCCT
TGAGAGTTTTCGCCCCGAAGAACGTTTTCCAATGATGAGCACTTTTAAAGTTCTGCTATGTGGCGCGGTA
TTATCCCGTATTGACGCCGGGCAAGAGCAACTCGGTCGCCGCATACACTATTCTCAGAATGACTTGGTTG
AGTACTCACCAGTCACAGAAAAGCATCTTACGGATGGCATGACAGTAAGAGAATTATGCAGTGCTGCCAT
AACCATGAGTGATAACACTGCGGCCAACTTACTTCTGACAACGATCGGAGGACCGAAGGAGCTAACCGCT
TTTTTGCACAACATGGGGGATCATGTAACTCGCCTTGATCGTTGGGAACCGGAGCTGAATGAAGCCATAC
CAAACGACGAGCGTGACACCACGATGCCTGTAGCAATGGCAACAACGTTGCGCAAACTATTAACTGGCGA
ACTACTTACTCTAGCTTCCCGGCAACAATTAATAGACTGGATGGAGGCGGATAAAGTTGCAGGACCACTT
CTGCGCTCGGCCCTTCCGGCTGGCTGGTTTATTGCTGATAAATCTGGAGCCGGTGAGCGTGGGTCTCGCG
GTATCATTGCAGCACTGGGGCCAGATGGTAAGCCCTCCCGTATCGTAGTTATCTACACGACGGGGAGTCA
GGCAACTATGGATGAACGAAATAGACAGATCGCTGAGATAGGTGCCTCACTGATTAAGCATTGGTAACTG
TCAGACCAAGTTTACTCATATATACTTTAGATTGATTTAAAACTTCATTTTTAATTTAAAAGGATCTAGG
TGAAGATCCTTTTTGATAATCTCATGACCAAAATCCCTTAACGTGAGTTTTCGTTCCACTGAGCGTCAGA
CCCCGTAGAAAAGATCAAAGGATCTTCTTGAGATCCTTTTTTTCTGCGCGTAATCTGCTGCTTGCAAACA
AAAAAACCACCGCTACCAGCGGTGGTTTGTTTGCCGGATCAAGAGCTACCAACTCTTTTTCCGAAGGTAA
CTGGCTTCAGCAGAGCGCAGATACCAAATACTGTTCTTCTAGTGTAGCCGTAGTTAGGCCACCACTTCAA
GAACTCTGTAGCACCGCCTACATACCTCGCTCTGCTAATCCTGTTACCAGTGGCTGCTGCCAGTGGCGAT
AAGTCGTGTCTTACCGGGTTGGACTCAAGACGATAGTTACCGGATAAGGCGCAGCGGTCGGGCTGAACGG
GGGGTTCGTGCACACAGCCCAGCTTGGAGCGAACGACCTACACCGAACTGAGATACCTACAGCGTGAGCT
ATGAGAAAGCGCCACGCTTCCCGAAGGGAGAAAGGCGGACAGGTATCCGGTAAGCGGCAGGGTCGGAACA
GGAGAGCGCACGAGGGAGCTTCCAGGGGGAAACGCCTGGTATCTTTATAGTCCTGTCGGGTTTCGCCACC
TCTGACTTGAGCGTCGATTTTTGTGATGCTCGTCAGGGGGGCGGAGCCTATGGAAAAACGCCAGCAACGC
GGCCTTTTTACGGTTCCTGGCCTTTTGCTGGCCTTTTGCTCACATGTTCTTTCCTGCGTTATCCCCTGAT
TCTGTGGATAACCGTATTACCGCCTTTGAGTGAGCTGATACCGCTCGCCGCAGCCGAACGACCGAGCGCA
GCGAGTCAGTGAGCGAGGAAGCGGAAGAGCGCCCAATACGCAAACCGCCTCTCCCCGCGCGTTGGCCGAT
TCATTAATGCAGCTGGCACGACAGGTTTCCCGACTGGAAAGCGGGCAGTGAGCGCAACGCAATTAATGTG
AGTTAGCTCACTCATTAGGCACCCCAGGCTTTACACTTTATGCTTCCGGCTCGTATGTTGTGTGGAATTG
TGAGCGGATAACAATTTCACACAGGAAACAGCTATGACCATGATTACGCCAAGCGCGCAATTAACCCTCA
CTAAAGGGAACAAAAGCTGGAGCTGCAAGCTTAATGTAGTCTTATGCAATACTCTTGTAGTCTTGCAACA
TGGTAACGATGAGTTAGCAACATGCCTTACAAGGAGAGAAAAAGCACCGTGCATGCCGATTGGTGGAAGT
AAGGTGGTACGATCGTGCCTTATTAGGAAGGCAACAGACGGGTCTGACATGGATTGGACGAACCACTGAA
TTGCCGCATTGCAGAGATATTGTATTTAAGTGCCTAGCTCGATACATAAACGGGTCTCTCTGGTTAGACC
AGATCTGAGCCTGGGAGCTCTCTGGCTAACTAGGGAACCCACTGCTTAAGCCTCAATAAAGCTTGCCTTG
AGTGCTTCAAGTAGTGTGTGCCCGTCTGTTGTGTGACTCTGGTAACTAGAGATCCCTCAGACCCTTTTAG
TCAGTGTGGAAAATCTCTAGCAGTGGCGCCCGAACAGGGACTTGAAAGCGAAAGGGAAACCAGAGGAGCT
CTCTCGACGCAGGACTCGGCTTGCTGAAGCGCGCACGGCAAGAGGCGAGGGGCGGCGACTGGTGAGTACG
CCAAAAATTTTGACTAGCGGAGGCTAGAAGGAGAGAGATGGGTGCGAGAGCGTCAGTATTAAGCGGGGGA
GAATTAGATCGCGATGGGAAAAAATTCGGTTAAGGCCAGGGGGAAAGAAAAAATATAAATTAAAACATAT
AGTATGGGCAAGCAGGGAGCTAGAACGATTCGCAGTTAATCCTGGCCTGTTAGAAACATCAGAAGGCTGT
AGACAAATACTGGGACAGCTACAACCATCCCTTCAGACAGGATCAGAAGAACTTAGATCATTATATAATA
CAGTAGCAACCCTCTATTGTGTGCATCAAAGGATAGAGATAAAAGACACCAAGGAAGCTTTAGACAAGAT
AGAGGAAGAGCAAAACAAAAGTAAGACCACCGCACAGCAAGCGGCCGCTGATCTTCAGACCTGGAGGAGG
AGATATGAGGGACAATTGGAGAAGTGAATTATATAAATATAAAGTAGTAAAAATTGAACCATTAGGAGTA
GCACCCACCAAGGCAAAGAGAAGAGTGGTGCAGAGAGAAAAAAGAGCAGTGGGAATAGGAGCTTTGTTCC
TTGGGTTCTTGGGAGCAGCAGGAAGCACTATGGGCGCAGCGTCAATGACGCTGACGGTACAGGCCAGACA
ATTATTGTCTGGTATAGTGCAGCAGCAGAACAATTTGCTGAGGGCTATTGAGGCGCAACAGCATCTGTTG
CAACTCACAGTCTGGGGCATCAAGCAGCTCCAGGCAAGAATCCTGGCTGTGGAAAGATACCTAAAGGATC
AACAGCTCCTGGGGATTTGGGGTTGCTCTGGAAAACTCATTTGCACCACTGCTGTGCCTTGGAATGCTAG
TTGGAGTAATAAATCTCTGGAACAGATTTGGAATCACACGACCTGGATGGAGTGGGACAGAGAAATTAAC
AATTACACAAGCTTAATACACTCCTTAATTGAAGAATCGCAAAACCAGCAAGAAAAGAATGAACAAGAAT
TATTGGAATTAGATAAATGGGCAAGTTTGTGGAATTGGTTTAACATAACAAATTGGCTGTGGTATATAAA
ATTATTCATAATGATAGTAGGAGGCTTGGTAGGTTTAAGAATAGTTTTTGCTGTACTTTCTATAGTGAAT
AGAGTTAGGCAGGGATATTCACCATTATCGTTTCAGACCCACCTCCCAACCCCGAGGGGACCCAGAGAGG
GCCTATTTCCCATGATTCCTTCATATTTGCATATACGATACAAGGCTGTTAGAGAGATAATTAGAATTAA
TTTGACTGTAAACACAAAGATATTAGTACAAAATACGTGACGTAGAAAGTAATAATTTCTTGGGTAGTTT
GCAGTTTTAAAATTATGTTTTAAAATGGACTATCATATGCTTACCGTAACTTGAAAGTATTTCGATTTCT
TGGCTTTATATATCTTGTGGAAAGGACGAAACACCGCGGAGAACGACCTCAACCAGGTTTTAGAGCTAGA
AATAGCAAGTTAAAATAAGGCTAGTCCGTTATCAACTTGAAAAAGTGGCACCGAGTCGGTGCTTTTTTAA
GCTTGGCGTAACTAGATCTTGAGACAAATGGCAGTATTCATCCACAATTTTAAAAGAAAAGGGGGGATTG
GGGGGTACAGTGCAGGGGAAAGAATAGTAGACATAATAGCAACAGACATACAAACTAAAGAATTACAAAA
ACAAATTACAAAAATTCAAAATTTTCGGGTTTATTACAGGGACAGCAGAGATCCACTTTGGCGCCGGCTC
GAGGGGG
Features (pLannotate 1.2.2; 29 found; start..end, strand, type, name):
     14..80      +  CDS            small t antigen (fragment): SV40 (simian virus 40) small t antigen
    106..317     +  promoter       EF-1α core promoter: core promoter for human elongation factor EF-1α
    318..1256    +  intron         EF-1α intron A: intron upstream of the start codon of human EF-1α
   1278..1877    +  CDS            PuroR (fragment): puromycin N-acetyltransferase; pac from Streptomyces; confers resistance to puromycin
   1893..2481    +  misc_feature   WPRE: woodchuck hepatitis virus posttranscriptional regulatory element
   2532..2551    +  misc_feature   cPPT/CTS (fragment): central polypurine tract and central termination sequence of HIV-1
   2553..2786    +  LTR            3' LTR (ΔU3): self-inactivating 3' long terminal repeat (LTR) from HIV-1
   2864..2985    +  polyA_signal   SV40 poly(A) signal: SV40 polyadenylation signal
   3025..3160    +  rep_origin     SV40 ori: SV40 origin of replication
   3181..3199    -  promoter       T7 promoter: promoter for bacteriophage T7 RNA polymerase
   3207..3362    +  CDS            lacZα (fragment): LacZα fragment of β-galactosidase; lacZ fragment
   3367..3795    +  rep_origin     f1 ori (sequence partly withheld): f1 bacteriophage origin of replication; arrow indicates direction of (+) strand synthesis
   3848..3952    +  promoter       AmpR promoter: bla
   3953..4813    +  CDS            AmpR: β-lactamase; bla; confers resistance to ampicillin, carbenicillin, and related antibiotics
   4984..5572    +  rep_origin     ori: high-copy-number ColE1/pMB1/pBR322/pUC origin of replication
   5755..5847    +  CDS            lacI (fragment): lac repressor; lacI; The lac repressor binds to the lac operator to inhibit transcription in E. coli. This inhibition can be relieved by adding lactose or isopropyl-β-D-thiogalactopyranoside (IPTG).
   5860..5881    +  protein_bind   CAP binding site: CAP binding activates transcription in the presence of cAMP. E. coli catabolite activator protein
   5896..5926    +  promoter       lac promoter: promoter for the E. coli lac operon
   5934..5950    +  protein_bind   lac operator: The lac repressor binds to the lac operator to inhibit transcription in E. coli. This inhibition can be relieved by adding lactose or isopropyl-β-D-thiogalactopyranoside (IPTG). lac repressor encoded by lacI
   5995..6013    +  promoter       T3 promoter: promoter for bacteriophage T3 RNA polymerase
   6041..6267    +  promoter       RSV promoter: Rous sarcoma virus enhancer/promoter
   6268..6448    +  LTR            5' LTR (truncated): truncated 5' long terminal repeat (LTR) from HIV-1
   6495..6620    +  misc_feature   HIV-1 Ψ: packaging signal of human immunodeficiency virus type 1
   6604..6967    +  CDS            HIV-1 gag (fragment): gag protein from human immunodeficiency virus 1; gag
   7113..7346    +  misc_feature   RRE: The Rev response element (RRE) of HIV-1 allows for Rev-dependent mRNA export from the nucleus to the cytoplasm.
   7723..7749    +  CDS            Rev (fragment): human immunodeficiency virus 1 (HIV-1) Rev protein; rev; enhances nuclear export of unspliced and incompletely spliced viral mRNAs
   7753..7993    +  promoter       U6 promoter: RNA polymerase III promoter for human U6 snRNA
   8023..8098    +  misc_RNA       gRNA scaffold: guide RNA scaffold for the Streptococcus pyogenes CRISPR/Cas9 system
   8154..8271    +  misc_feature   cPPT/CTS: central polypurine tract and central termination sequence of HIV-1
