[The description below was written by a language model from this plasmid's Addgene catalogue record and pLannotate feature annotations shown in this document.]
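Description:
ILK gRNA (BRDN0001144869) is a third-generation lentiviral CRISPR guide plasmid built on the lentiGuide-Puro backbone and designed to target human ILK (integrin-linked kinase). It is propagated in E. coli as a high-copy plasmid through a ColE1/pUC-type origin with ampicillin selection from the bla gene. The backbone also carries an f1 origin, an SV40 origin and poly(A) signal, and remnants of a lac/T7/T3 cloning region.

The transfer cassette starts with an RSV promoter fused to a truncated HIV-1 5' LTR, which makes genomic RNA production Tat-independent. This is followed by the Ψ packaging signal with a partial gag sequence, and the Rev response element for Rev-dependent nuclear export. A human U6 RNA polymerase III promoter then drives the ILK-specific spacer joined to the Streptococcus pyogenes Cas9 guide RNA scaffold, and a cPPT/CTS element that aids nuclear import of the provirus sits downstream. A separate EF-1α core promoter with its intron A expresses puromycin N-acetyltransferase so that transduced mammalian cells can be selected, and a WPRE boosts transcript levels. The cassette ends in a self-inactivating ΔU3 3' LTR, which silences LTR promoter activity after integration.

According to the depositor, the guide was designed against several ILK reference transcripts. The plasmid does not encode Cas9, so it must be used with a separate Cas9 lentivector or in cells that already express Cas9. It belongs to a human kinome gRNA collection associated with work on optimized sgRNA design, and its typical use is ILK knockout in human cells by lentiviral delivery.
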