Addgene plasmid #75911: ILK gRNA (BRDN0001144869)
Purpose: 3rd generation lentiviral gRNA plasmid targeting human ILK
Depositing lab: John Doench & David Root. Depositing organization: Broad Institute. Publication: Optimized sgRNA design to maximize activity and minimize off-target effects of CRISPR-Cas9. Doench JG, Fusi N, Sullender M, Hegde M, Vaimberg EW, Donovan KF, Smith I, Tothova Z, Wilen C, Orchard R, Virgin HW, Listgarten J, Root DE. Nat Biotechnol. 2016 Jan 18. doi: 10.1038/nbt.3437. PubMed 26780180.
Backbone
  Vector backbone: lentiGuide-Puro
  Backbone manufacturer: Zhang Lab (Addgene plasmid # 52963)
  Vector type: Mammalian Expression, Lentiviral, CRISPR
  Selectable markers: Puromycin
Growth in bacteria
  Bacterial resistance: Ampicillin, 100 μg/mL
  Growth temperature: 37°C
  Growth strain: DH5alpha
  Copy number: High Copy
Gene/Insert
  Gene/Insert name: ILK (alt names: ILK; NM_001014794.2)
  gRNA/shRNA sequence: CGGAGAACGACCTCAACCAG
  Species: H. sapiens (human)
  Entrez Gene: ILK (a.k.a. HEL-S-28, ILK-1, ILK-2, P59, p59ILK)
  Promoter: hU6
  Cloning method: Unknown
  Sequencing primers: 5′ U6-F; 3′ pS2-R
Terms and licenses: Academic/Nonprofit Terms; Industry Terms: Not Available to Industry
Depositor comments: The gRNA was designed to target the following Genbank reference sequence(s): NM_001014794.2,NM_001014795.2,NM_001278441.1,NM_004517.3. Note that this plasmid does NOT contain Cas9. It should be used in conjunction with lentiCas9-Blast (Addgene #52962) or otherwise with cell lines already expressing Cas9. Browse the full kinome gRNA library at http://www.addgene.org/pooled-library/broadgpp-human-kinome/ or visit http://www.broadinstitute.org/rnai/public/ for detailed protocols and information.
How to cite: ILK gRNA (BRDN0001144869) was a gift from John Doench & David Root (Addgene plasmid # 75911 ; http://n2t.net/addgene:75911 ; RRID:Addgene_75911)
