>Addgene plasmid #75911 | ILK gRNA (BRDN0001144869) | depositor partial sequence | sequence record 143371 | Target Sequence
CGGAGAACGACCTCAACCAG
