>Addgene plasmid #75911 | ILK gRNA (BRDN0001144869) | addgene partial sequence | sequence record 184809 | hU6-F
TACGTGACGTAGAAAGTAATAATTTCTTGGGTAGTTTGCAGTTTTAAAATTATGTTTTAAAATGGACTAT
CATATGCTTACCGTAACTTGAAAGTATTTCGATTTCTTGGCTTTATATATCTTGTGGAAAGGACGAAACA
CCGCGGAGAACGACCTCAACCAGGTTTTAGAGCTAGAAATAGCAAGTTAAAATAAGGCTAGTCCGTTATC
AACTTGAAAAAGTGGCACCGAGTCGGTGCTTTTTTAAGCTTGGCGTAACTAGATCTTGAGACAAATGGCA
GTATTCATCCACAATTTTAAAAGAAAAGGGGGGATTGGGGGGTACAGTGCAGGGGAAAGAATAGTAGACA
TAATAGCAACAGACATACAAACTAAAGAATTACAAAAACAAATTACAAAAATTCAAAATTTTCGGGTTTA
TTACAGGGACAGCAGAGATCCACTTTGGCGCCGGCTCGAGGGGGCCCGGGTGCAAAGATGGATAAAGTTT
TAAACAGAGAGGAATCTTTGCAGCTAATGGACCTTCTAGGTCTTGAAAGGAGTGGGAATTGGCTCCGGTG
CCCGTCAGTG
